Addgene plasmid #104707: pUG-21
Purpose: Cloning Module
Depositing lab: Marco Trujillo. Depositing organization: Leibniz Institute of Plant Biochemistry (IPB). Publication: UbiGate: a synthetic biology toolbox to analyse ubiquitination. Kowarschik K, Hoehenwarter W, Marillonnet S, Trujillo M. New Phytol. 2018 Mar;217(4):1749-1763. doi: 10.1111/nph.14900. Epub 2017 Nov 30. PubMed 29194629.
Backbone
  Vector backbone: pICH41308
  Backbone manufacturer: self-made
  Backbone size w/o insert (bp): 2251
  Vector type: Synthetic Biology
Growth in bacteria
  Bacterial resistance: Spectinomycin, 50 μg/mL
  Growth temperature: 37°C
  Growth strain: DH5alpha
  Copy number: High Copy
Gene/Insert
  Gene/Insert name: PUB22 WT (alt name: AT3G52450)
  Species: A. thaliana (mustard weed)
  Insert size (bp): 1313
  Mutation: BpiI/BsaI sites removed by point-mutation
  Entrez Gene: PUB22 (a.k.a. AT3G52450, AtPUB22, plant U-box 22)
  Cloning method: Restriction Enzyme; 5′ cloning site BpiI (destroyed during cloning); 3′ cloning site BpiI (destroyed during cloning)
  Sequencing primers: 5′ moclof, agcgaggaagcggaagagcg; 3′ moclor, gccacctgacgtctaagaaacc
Terms and licenses: Academic/Nonprofit Terms; Industry Terms: Not Available to Industry
Depositor comments: release insert with BsaI and clone to Level 1 cloning vector
How to cite: pUG-21 was a gift from Marco Trujillo (Addgene plasmid # 104707 ; http://n2t.net/addgene:104707 ; RRID:Addgene_104707)
