[The description below was written by a language model from this plasmid's Addgene catalogue record and pLannotate feature annotations shown in this document.]
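Description:
pUG-21 is a Golden Gate-style cloning module from the UbiGate synthetic biology toolbox, which was assembled for analysing ubiquitination. It is built on the small pICH41308 backbone and is a storage and donor plasmid, not an expression vector. It is propagated in E. coli from a high-copy ColE1/pUC-type origin and selected with spectinomycin through the aadA streptomycin/spectinomycin resistance gene. The short integrase, gentamicin acetyltransferase and lacI fragments, and the bla-type promoter annotated upstream of aadA, appear to be remnants of the resistance cassette and the backbone's earlier cloning history rather than functional parts.

The insert is the wild-type coding sequence of Arabidopsis thaliana PUB22 (AT3G52450, plant U-box 22). This E3 ubiquitin ligase is annotated as a negative regulator of the water stress response and, together with PUB23 and PUB24, of PAMP-triggered immunity, in part by promoting EXO70B2 ubiquitination and proteasomal degradation. Internal BpiI and BsaI recognition sites were removed by point mutation so that the sequence is compatible with type IIS assembly. The fragment was inserted using BpiI, and those sites were destroyed during cloning. According to the depositor, the insert is released with BsaI and moved into a Level 1 vector, where it would be combined with other modules.

No promoter, terminator or tag for PUB22 is annotated in the module, so regulatory elements are presumably supplied at the next assembly level. The two available sequence records, a depositor sequence and a sequencing result, differ by two nucleotides in length and in their start point, but show the same set and order of features.
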