Features (pLannotate 1.2.2; 7 found; start..end, strand, type, name):
    110..214     +  promoter       AmpR promoter: bla
    205..285     -  CDS            int (fragment): INT2_ECOLX - Protein inferred from homology: Swiss-Prot protein existence level 3. Putative integrase believed to be involved in the insertion of antibiotic resistance genes into plasmids and transposons. From Escherichia coli.
    371..427     +  CDS            GmR (fragment): gentamycin acetyltransferase; aacC1; confers resistance to gentamycin
    434..1222    +  CDS            aadA: S3AD_ECOLX - Experimental evidence at protein level: Swiss-Prot protein existence level 1. Mediates bacterial resistance to the antibiotics streptomycin and spectinomycin. From Escherichia coli.
   1396..1984    +  rep_origin     ori: high-copy-number ColE1/pMB1/pBR322/pUC origin of replication
   2167..2216    +  CDS            lacI (fragment): lac repressor; lacI; The lac repressor binds to the lac operator to inhibit transcription in E. coli. This inhibition can be relieved by adding lactose or isopropyl-β-D-thiogalactopyranoside (IPTG).
   2233..3537    +  CDS            PUB22: PUB22_ARATH - Experimental evidence at protein level: Swiss-Prot protein existence level 1. E3 ubiquitin-protein ligase that negatively regulates water stress response. May control in coordination with PUB23 a drought signaling pathway by ubiquitinating cytosolic RPN12a. Acts as negative regulator of the immunity triggered by the pathogen-associated molecular patterns (PAMPs), in association with PUB23 and PUB24. Regulates EXO70B2 ubiquitination and degradation via the 26S proteasome to attenuate PAMP-induced signaling (PubMed:23170036). From Arabidopsis thaliana (Mouse-ear cress).
>Addgene plasmid #104707 | pUG-21 | depositor full sequence | sequence record 198536 | Full Sequence
GTGGCTCTTCAGTGGACGAAAGGGCCTCGTGATACGCCTATTTTTATAGGTTAATGTCATGATAATAATG
GTTTCTTAGACGTCAGGTGGCACTTTTCGGGGAAATGTGCGCGGAACCCCTATTTGTTTATTTTTCTAAA
TACATTCAAATATGTATCCGCTCATGAGACAATAACCCTGATAAATGCTTCAATAATATTGAAAAAGGAA
GAGTATGCGCTCACGCAACTGGTCCAGAACCTTGACCGAACGCAGCGGTGGTAACGGCGCAGTGGCGGTT
TTCATGGCTTGTTATGACTGTTTTTTTGGGGTACAGTCTATGCCTCGGGCATCCAAGCAGCAAGCGCGTT
ACGCCGTGGGTCGATGTTTGATGTTATGGAGCAGCAACGATGTTACGCAGCAGGGCAGTCGCCCTAAAAC
AAAGTTAAACATCATGAGGGAAGCGGTGATCGCCGAAGTATCGACTCAACTATCAGAGGTAGTTGGCGTC
ATCGAGCGCCATCTCGAACCGACGTTGCTGGCCGTACATTTGTACGGCTCCGCAGTGGATGGCGGCCTGA
AGCCACACAGCGATATTGATTTGCTGGTTACGGTGACCGTAAGGCTTGATGAAACAACGCGGCGAGCTTT
GATCAACGACCTTTTGGAAACTTCGGCTTCCCCTGGAGAGAGCGAGATTCTCCGCGCTGTAGAAGTCACC
ATTGTTGTGCACGACGACATCATTCCGTGGCGTTATCCAGCTAAGCGCGAACTGCAATTTGGAGAATGGC
AGCGCAATGACATTCTTGCAGGTATCTTCGAGCCAGCCACGATCGACATTGATCTGGCTATCTTGCTGAC
AAAAGCAAGAGAACATAGCGTTGCCTTGGTAGGTCCAGCGGCGGAGGAACTCTTTGATCCGGTTCCTGAA
CAGGATCTATTTGAGGCGCTAAATGAAACCTTAACGCTATGGAACTCGCCGCCCGACTGGGCTGGCGATG
AGCGAAATGTAGTGCTTACGTTGTCCCGCATTTGGTACAGCGCAGTAACCGGCAAAATCGCGCCGAAGGA
TGTCGCTGCCGACTGGGCAATGGAGCGCCTGCCGGCCCAGTATCAGCCCGTCATACTTGAAGCTAGACAG
GCTTATCTTGGACAAGAAGAAGATCGCTTGGCCTCGCGCGCAGATCAGTTGGAAGAATTTGTCCATTACG
TAAAAGGCGAGATCACCAAGGTAGTCGGCAAATAACTGTCAGACCAAGTTTACTCATATATACTTTAGAT
TGATTTAAAACTTCATTTTTAATTTAAAAGGATCTAGGTGAAGATCCTTTTTGATAATCTCATGACCAAA
ATCCCTTAACGTGAGTTTTCGTTCCACTGAGCGTCAGACCCCGTAGAAAAGATCAAAGGATCTTCTTGAG
ATCCTTTTTTTCTGCGCGTAATCTGCTGCTTGCAAACAAAAAAACCACCGCTACCAGCGGTGGTTTGTTT
GCCGGATCAAGAGCTACCAACTCTTTTTCCGAAGGTAACTGGCTTCAGCAGAGCGCAGATACCAAATACT
GTCCTTCTAGTGTAGCCGTAGTTAGGCCACCACTTCAAGAACTCTGTAGCACCGCCTACATACCTCGCTC
TGCTAATCCTGTTACCAGTGGCTGCTGCCAGTGGCGATAAGTCGTGTCTTACCGGGTTGGACTCAAGACG
ATAGTTACCGGATAAGGCGCAGCGGTCGGGCTGAACGGGGGGTTCGTGCACACAGCCCAGCTTGGAGCGA
ACGACCTACACCGAACTGAGATACCTACAGCGTGAGCTATGAGAAAGCGCCACGCTTCCCGAAGGGAGAA
AGGCGGACAGGTATCCGGTAAGCGGCAGGGTCGGAACAGGAGAGCGCACGAGGGAGCTTCCAGGGGGAAA
CGCCTGGTATCTTTATAGTCCTGTCGGGTTTCGCCACCTCTGACTTGAGCGTCGATTTTTGTGATGCTCG
TCAGGGGGGCGGAGCCTATGGAAAAACGCCAGCAACGCGGCCTTTTTACGGTTCCTGGCCTTTTGCTGGC
CTTTTGCTCACATGTTCTTTCCTGCGTTATCCCCTGATTCTGTGGATAACCGTATTACCGCCTTTGAGTG
AGCTGATACCGCTCGCCGCAGCCGAACGACCGAGCGCAGCGAGTCAGTGAGCGAGGAAGCGGAAGAGCGC
CCAATACGCAAACCGCCTCTCCCCGCGCGTTGGCCGATTCATTAATCACTCTGTGGTCTCAAATGGATCA
AGAGATAGAGATTCCTTCCTTCTTCCTTTGTCCAATCTCTCTAGATATCATGAAAGATCCGGTGATAGTT
TCCACCGGAATAACCTACGACCGAGAAAGCATCGAGAAGTGGCTCTTTTCCGGTAAGAAAAACTCATGTC
CAGTCACCAAACAAGTCATAACCGAAACTGATCTTACCCCAAACCACACTCTTCGCCGTTTGATTCAATC
TTGGTGTACCCTCAACGCATCATATGGTATAGAGAGGATCCCAACTCCAAAACCTCCGATCTGTAAATCG
GAGATCGAAAAGCTTATCAAAGAGTCGTCATCTTCGCATCTAAACCAAGTCAAATGCCTCAAACGACTTC
GTCAAATAGTATCTGAGAATACAACCAACAAACGGTGCTTAGAAGCCGCAGAAGTTCCGGAGTTTTTGGC
AAATATCGTAAGCAACTCTGTAGATACGTATAACTCTCCTTCTTCTTCACTTTCTTCTTCGAATCTCAAC
GACATGTGTCAGTCAAACATGTTGGAGAATCGATTTGATTCTTCAAGAAGCTTGATGGACGAAGCCCTAA
GCGTACTCTACCATCTTGACACATCGGAGACAGCCCTCAAGAGTCTTTTAAACAACAAGAAAGGAACAAA
TCTTGTGAAAACGTTGACGAAGATTATGCAACGTGGGATCTACGAGTCAAGAGCCTATGCGGCTTTGCTT
CTCAAGAAGCTCCTGGAAGTTGCGGATCCAATGCAGATCATATTGTTGGAACGAGAACTTTTCGGTGAGG
TGATTCAAATCTTGCACGACCAGATCTCTCACAAGGCGACAAGATCAGCAATGCAAATCTTGGTGATCAC
ATGTCCATGGGGAAGGAATAGACACAAGGCAGTGGAAGGTGGAACAATCTCGATGATAATCGAGCTTTTA
ATGGACGATACTTTCTCATCAGAGAGAAGGAATTCAGAGATGGCGATGGTGGTTCTTGATATGTTATGTC
AGTGCGCAGAAGGAAGAGCTGAGTTCTTGAATCACGGTGCCGCTATTGCGGTTGTGTCTAAGAAGATATT
GAGGGTATCACAAATAACTAGTGAAAGGGCAGTTAGGGTTTTGCTTTCGGTTGGGAGGTTCTGCGCGACA
CCCTCTTTGTTGCAGGAGATGTTGCAATTGGGAGTTGTAGCAAAGCTGTGTCTGGTACTTCAAGTTAGCT
GTGGTAACAAGACTAAAGAAAAGGCTAAAGAATTGCTTAAGCTTCACGCTAGGGTTTGGAGGGAATCACC
TTGTGTCCCAAGAAATTTGTATGATTCGTATCCTGCTTGAGCTTTGAGACCACGAA
