Features (pLannotate 1.2.2; 7 found; start..end, strand, type, name):
    414..463     +  CDS            lacI (fragment): lac repressor; lacI; The lac repressor binds to the lac operator to inhibit transcription in E. coli. This inhibition can be relieved by adding lactose or isopropyl-β-D-thiogalactopyranoside (IPTG).
    480..1784    +  CDS            PUB22: PUB22_ARATH - Experimental evidence at protein level: Swiss-Prot protein existence level 1. E3 ubiquitin-protein ligase that negatively regulates water stress response. May control in coordination with PUB23 a drought signaling pathway by ubiquitinating cytosolic RPN12a. Acts as negative regulator of the immunity triggered by the pathogen-associated molecular patterns (PAMPs), in association with PUB23 and PUB24. Regulates EXO70B2 ubiquitination and degradation via the 26S proteasome to attenuate PAMP-induced signaling (PubMed:23170036). From Arabidopsis thaliana (Mouse-ear cress).
   1913..2017    +  promoter       AmpR promoter: bla
   2008..2088    -  CDS            int (fragment): INT2_ECOLX - Protein inferred from homology: Swiss-Prot protein existence level 3. Putative integrase believed to be involved in the insertion of antibiotic resistance genes into plasmids and transposons. From Escherichia coli.
   2176..2232    +  CDS            GmR (fragment): gentamycin acetyltransferase; aacC1; confers resistance to gentamycin
   2239..3027    +  CDS            aadA: S3AD_ECOLX - Experimental evidence at protein level: Swiss-Prot protein existence level 1. Mediates bacterial resistance to the antibiotics streptomycin and spectinomycin. From Escherichia coli.
   3201..231     +  rep_origin     ori (across the origin): high-copy-number ColE1/pMB1/pBR322/pUC origin of replication
>Addgene plasmid #104707 | pUG-21 | addgene full sequence | sequence record 206213 | Addgene NGS Result
ACCTACACCGAACTGAGATACCTACAGCGTGAGCTATGAGAAAGCGCCACGCTTCCCGAAGGGAGAAAGG
CGGACAGGTATCCGGTAAGCGGCAGGGTCGGAACAGGAGAGCGCACGAGGGAGCTTCCAGGGGGAAACGC
CTGGTATCTTTATAGTCCTGTCGGGTTTCGCCACCTCTGACTTGAGCGTCGATTTTTGTGATGCTCGTCA
GGGGGGCGGAGCCTATGGAAAAACGCCAGCAACGCGGCCTTTTTACGGTTCCTGGCCTTTTGCTGGCCTT
TTGCTCACATGTTCTTTCCTGCGTTATCCCCTGATTCTGTGGATAACCGTATTACCGCCTTTGAGTGAGC
TGATACCGCTCGCCGCAGCCGAACGACCGAGCGCAGCGAGTCAGTGAGCGAGGAAGCGGAAGAGCGCCCA
ATACGCAAACCGCCTCTCCCCGCGCGTTGGCCGATTCATTAATCACTCTGTGGTCTCAAATGGATCAAGA
GATAGAGATTCCTTCCTTCTTCCTTTGTCCAATCTCTCTAGATATCATGAAAGATCCGGTGATAGTTTCC
ACCGGAATAACCTACGACCGAGAAAGCATCGAGAAGTGGCTCTTTTCCGGTAAGAAAAACTCATGTCCAG
TCACCAAACAAGTCATAACCGAAACTGATCTTACCCCAAACCACACTCTTCGCCGTTTGATTCAATCTTG
GTGTACCCTCAACGCATCATATGGTATAGAGAGGATCCCAACTCCAAAACCTCCGATCTGTAAATCGGAG
ATCGAAAAGCTTATCAAAGAGTCGTCATCTTCGCATCTAAACCAAGTCAAATGCCTCAAACGACTTCGTC
AAATAGTATCTGAGAATACAACCAACAAACGGTGCTTAGAAGCCGCAGAAGTTCCGGAGTTTTTGGCAAA
TATCGTAAGCAACTCTGTAGATACGTATAACTCTCCTTCTTCTTCACTTTCTTCTTCGAATCTCAACGAC
ATGTGTCAGTCAAACATGTTGGAGAATCGATTTGATTCTTCAAGAAGCTTGATGGACGAAGCCCTAAGCG
TACTCTACCATCTTGACACATCGGAGACAGCCCTCAAGAGTCTTTTAAACAACAAGAAAGGAACAAATCT
TGTGAAAACGTTGACGAAGATTATGCAACGTGGGATCTACGAGTCAAGAGCCTATGCGGCTTTGCTTCTC
AAGAAGCTCCTGGAAGTTGCGGATCCAATGCAGATCATATTGTTGGAACGAGAACTTTTCGGTGAGGTGA
TTCAAATCTTGCACGACCAGATCTCTCACAAGGCGACAAGATCAGCAATGCAAATCTTGGTGATCACATG
TCCATGGGGAAGGAATAGACACAAGGCAGTGGAAGGTGGAACAATCTCGATGATAATCGAGCTTTTAATG
GACGATACTTTCTCATCAGAGAGAAGGAATTCAGAGATGGCGATGGTGGTTCTTGATATGTTATGTCAGT
GCGCAGAAGGAAGAGCTGAGTTCTTGAATCACGGTGCCGCTATTGCGGTTGTGTCTAAGAAGATATTGAG
GGTATCACAAATAACTAGTGAAAGGGCAGTTAGGGTTTTGCTTTCGGTTGGGAGGTTCTGCGCGACACCC
TCTTTGTTGCAGGAGATGTTGCAATTGGGAGTTGTAGCAAAGCTGTGTCTGGTACTTCAAGTTAGCTGTG
GTAACAAGACTAAAGAAAAGGCTAAAGAATTGCTTAAGCTTCACGCTAGGGTTTGGAGGGAATCACCTTG
TGTCCCAAGAAATTTGTATGATTCGTATCCTGCTTGAGCTTTGAGACCACGAAGTGGCTCTTCAGTGGAC
GAAAGGGCCTCGTGATACGCCTATTTTTATAGGTTAATGTCATGATAATAATGGTTTCTTAGACGTCAGG
TGGCACTTTTCGGGGAAATGTGCGCGGAACCCCTATTTGTTTATTTTTCTAAATACATTCAAATATGTAT
CCGCTCATGAGACAATAACCCTGATAAATGCTTCAATAATATTGAAAAAGGAAGAGTATGCGCTCACGCA
ACTGGTCCAGAACCTTGACCGAACGCAGCGGTGGTAACGGCGCAGTGGCGGTTTTCATGGCTTGTTATGA
CTGTTTTTTTTTGGGGTACAGTCTATGCCTCGGGCATCCAAGCAGCAAGCGCGTTACGCCGTGGGTCGAT
GTTTGATGTTATGGAGCAGCAACGATGTTACGCAGCAGGGCAGTCGCCCTAAAACAAAGTTAAACATCAT
GAGGGAAGCGGTGATCGCCGAAGTATCGACTCAACTATCAGAGGTAGTTGGCGTCATCGAGCGCCATCTC
GAACCGACGTTGCTGGCCGTACATTTGTACGGCTCCGCAGTGGATGGCGGCCTGAAGCCACACAGCGATA
TTGATTTGCTGGTTACGGTGACCGTAAGGCTTGATGAAACAACGCGGCGAGCTTTGATCAACGACCTTTT
GGAAACTTCGGCTTCCCCTGGAGAGAGCGAGATTCTCCGCGCTGTAGAAGTCACCATTGTTGTGCACGAC
GACATCATTCCGTGGCGTTATCCAGCTAAGCGCGAACTGCAATTTGGAGAATGGCAGCGCAATGACATTC
TTGCAGGTATCTTCGAGCCAGCCACGATCGACATTGATCTGGCTATCTTGCTGACAAAAGCAAGAGAACA
TAGCGTTGCCTTGGTAGGTCCAGCGGCGGAGGAACTCTTTGATCCGGTTCCTGAACAGGATCTATTTGAG
GCGCTAAATGAAACCTTAACGCTATGGAACTCGCCGCCCGACTGGGCTGGCGATGAGCGAAATGTAGTGC
TTACGTTGTCCCGCATTTGGTACAGCGCAGTAACCGGCAAAATCGCGCCGAAGGATGTCGCTGCCGACTG
GGCAATGGAGCGCCTGCCGGCCCAGTATCAGCCCGTCATACTTGAAGCTAGACAGGCTTATCTTGGACAA
GAAGAAGATCGCTTGGCCTCGCGCGCAGATCAGTTGGAAGAATTTGTCCATTACGTAAAAGGCGAGATCA
CCAAGGTAGTCGGCAAATAACTGTCAGACCAAGTTTACTCATATATACTTTAGATTGATTTAAAACTTCA
TTTTTAATTTAAAAGGATCTAGGTGAAGATCCTTTTTGATAATCTCATGACCAAAATCCCTTAACGTGAG
TTTTCGTTCCACTGAGCGTCAGACCCCGTAGAAAAGATCAAAGGATCTTCTTGAGATCCTTTTTTTCTGC
GCGTAATCTGCTGCTTGCAAACAAAAAAACCACCGCTACCAGCGGTGGTTTGTTTGCCGGATCAAGAGCT
ACCAACTCTTTTTCCGAAGGTAACTGGCTTCAGCAGAGCGCAGATACCAAATACTGTTCTTCTAGTGTAG
CCGTAGTTAGGCCACCACTTCAAGAACTCTGTAGCACCGCCTACATACCTCGCTCTGCTAATCCTGTTAC
CAGTGGCTGCTGCCAGTGGCGATAAGTCGTGTCTTACCGGGTTGGACTCAAGACGATAGTTACCGGATAA
GGCGCAGCGGTCGGGCTGAACGGGGGGTTCGTGCACACAGCCCAGCTTGGAGCGAACG
